Addgene plasmid #123384: TRAV12-2
Purpose: construction of TCR
Depositing lab: Catherine Wu. Depositing organization: Dana-Farber Cancer Institute. Publication: A cloning and expression system to probe T-cell receptor specificity and assess functional avidity to neoantigens. Hu Z, Anandappa AJ, Sun J, Kim J, Leet DE, Bozym DJ, Chen C, Williams L, Shukla SA, Zhang W, Tabbaa D, Steelman S, Olive O, Livak KJ, Kishi H, Muraguchi A, Guleria I, Stevens J, Lane WJ, Burkhardt UE, Fritsch EF, Neuberg D, Ott PA, Keskin DB, Hacohen N, Wu CJ. Blood. 2018 Nov 1;132(18):1911-1921. doi: 10.1182/blood-2018-04-843763. Epub 2018 Aug 27. PubMed 30150207.
Backbone
  Vector backbone: pUC57-kanamycin
  Vector type: Bacterial Expression
Growth in bacteria
  Bacterial resistance: Kanamycin, 50 μg/mL
  Growth temperature: 37°C
  Growth strain: DH5alpha
  Copy number: High Copy
Gene/Insert
  Gene/Insert name: TRAV12-2
  Species: H. sapiens (human)
  Mutation: WT
  Entrez Gene: TRAV12-2 (a.k.a. TCRAV12S2, TCRAV2S1, TRAV122)
  Cloning method: Unknown
Terms and licenses: Academic/Nonprofit Terms; Industry Terms: Not Available to Industry
Depositor comments: Cloning Method: Golden Gate.
How to cite: TRAV12-2 was a gift from Catherine Wu (Addgene plasmid # 123384 ; http://n2t.net/addgene:123384 ; RRID:Addgene_123384)
