[The description below was written by a language model from this plasmid's Addgene catalogue record and pLannotate feature annotations shown in this document.]
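Description:
TRAV12-2 is a small (about 3.5 kb) bacterial cloning plasmid built on the pUC57-kanamycin backbone. It serves as a modular donor part for assembling full-length human T-cell receptor expression constructs. It is maintained in E. coli at high copy through the ColE1/pUC-type origin and selected with kanamycin via the aph(3')-Ia KanR gene. The remaining backbone annotations (lac promoter, operator and CAP site, and fragments of lacZα, lacI, bom and rop) are remnants of the pUC cloning region rather than functional parts of the payload. Although the vector is catalogued as "bacterial expression", no dedicated promoter for the insert is annotated. The lac promoter lies on the opposite strand from the insert's coding features, so the plasmid appears to act as a storage and donor vector.

The insert is listed as the wild-type human TRAV12-2 gene segment, which encodes the V region of the TCR alpha chain variable domain. The feature table shows it as the last element of a larger in-line cassette. A TCR beta constant region (annotated as TRBC1) is followed by a foot-and-mouth disease virus F2A peptide and then TRAV12-2. In a finished TCR construct this layout would link the end of a beta chain to the start of an alpha chain. Ribosomal skipping at the 2A site would then yield both chains as separate polypeptides from one transcript. The depositor notes Golden Gate as the cloning method, which fits use of this fragment as one member of a V-segment library combined with other pieces to rebuild a chosen TCR. The record does not describe the type IIS sites or the partner fragments. The stated purpose is TCR construction, in the context of a cloning and expression system for probing TCR specificity and functional avidity to neoantigens.
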