Features (pLannotate 1.2.2; 12 found; start..end, strand, type, name):
    137..236     +  misc_feature   bom (fragment): basis of mobility region from pBR322
    242..399     -  CDS            lacZα (fragment): LacZα fragment of β-galactosidase; lacZ fragment
    441..965     +  CDS            TRBC1: TRBC1_HUMAN - Experimental evidence at protein level: Swiss-Prot protein existence level 1. Constant region of T cell receptor (TR) beta chain (PubMed:24600447). Alpha-beta T cell receptors are antigen specific receptors which are essential to the immune response and are present on the cell surface of T lymphocytes. Recognize peptide-major histocompatibility (MH) (pMH) complexes that are displayed by antigen presenting cells (APC), a prerequisite for efficient T cell adaptive immunity against pathogens (PubMed:25493333). Binding of alpha-beta TR to pMH complex initiates TR-CD3 clustering on th
    990..1055    +  CDS            F2A: 2A peptide from foot-and-mouth disease virus polyprotein Eukaryotic ribosomes fail to insert a peptide bond between the Gly and Pro residues, yielding separate polypeptides.
   1056..1379    +  CDS            TRAV12-2: TVAL2_HUMAN - Experimental evidence at protein level: Swiss-Prot protein existence level 1. V region of the variable domain of T cell receptor (TR) alpha chain that participates in the antigen recognition (PubMed:24600447). Alpha-beta T cell receptors are antigen specific receptors which are essential to the immune response and are present on the cell surface of T lymphocytes. Recognize peptide-major histocompatibility (MH) (pMH) complexes that are displayed by antigen presenting cells (APC), a prerequisite for efficient T cell adaptive immunity against pathogens (PubMed:25493333). Binding of
   1468..1484    -  protein_bind   lac operator: The lac repressor binds to the lac operator to inhibit transcription in E. coli. This inhibition can be relieved by adding lactose or isopropyl-β-D-thiogalactopyranoside (IPTG). lac repressor encoded by lacI
   1492..1522    -  promoter       lac promoter: promoter for the E. coli lac operon
   1537..1558    -  protein_bind   CAP binding site: CAP binding activates transcription in the presence of cAMP. E. coli catabolite activator protein
   1571..1663    -  CDS            lacI (fragment): lac repressor; lacI; The lac repressor binds to the lac operator to inhibit transcription in E. coli. This inhibition can be relieved by adding lactose or isopropyl-β-D-thiogalactopyranoside (IPTG).
   1846..2434    -  rep_origin     ori: high-copy-number ColE1/pMB1/pBR322/pUC origin of replication
   2612..3421    -  CDS            KanR: aminoglycoside phosphotransferase; aph(3')-Ia; confers resistance to kanamycin in bacteria or G418 (Geneticin®) in eukaryotes
   3528..35      +  CDS            rop (fragment) (across the origin): Rop protein, which maintains plasmids at low copy number; rop
>Addgene plasmid #123384 | TRAV12-2 | addgene full sequence | sequence record 243758 | Addgene NGS Result
TCGCGCGTTTCGGTGATGACGGTGAAAACCTCTGACACATGCAGCTCCCGGAGACGGTCACAGCTTGTCT
GTAAGCGGATGCCGGGAGCAGACAAGCCCGTCAGGGCGCGTCAGCGGGTGTTGGCGGGTGTCGGGGCTGG
CTTAACTATGCGGCATCAGAGCAGATTGTACTGAGAGTGCACCATATGCGGTGTGAAATACCGCACAGAT
GCGTAAGGAGAAAATACCGCATCAGGCGCCATTCGCCATTCAGGCTGCGCAACTGTTGGGAAGGGCGATC
GGTGCGGGCCTCTTCGCTATTACGCCAGCTGGCGAAAGGGGGATGTGCTGCAAGGCGATTAAGTTGGGTA
ACGCCAGGGTTTTCCCAGTCACGACGTTGTAAAACGACGGCCAGAGAATTCGAGCTCGGTACCTCGCGAA
TACATCTAGATGGTCTCTACCTGAACAAGGTGTTCCCACCCGAGGTCGCTGTGTTTGAGCCATCAGAAGC
AGAGATCTCCCACACCCAAAAGGCCACACTGGTGTGCCTGGCCACAGGCTTCTTCCCCGACCACGTGGAG
CTGAGCTGGTGGGTGAATGGGAAGGAGGTGCACAGTGGGGTCAGCACGGACCCGCAGCCCCTCAAGGAGC
AGCCCGCCCTCAATGACTCCAGATACTGCCTGAGCAGCCGCCTGAGGGTTTCGGCCACCTTCTGGCAGAA
CCCCCGCAACCACTTCCGCTGTCAAGTCCAGTTCTACGGGCTCTCGGAGAATGACGAGTGGACCCAGGAT
AGGGCCAAACCCGTCACCCAGATCGTCAGCGCCGAGGCCTGGGGTAGAGCAGACTGTGGCTTTACCTCGG
TGTCCTACCAGCAAGGGGTCCTGTCTGCCACCATCCTCTATGAGATCCTGCTAGGGAAGGCCACCCTGTA
TGCTGTGCTGGTCAGCGCCCTTGTGTTGATGGCCATGGTCAAGAGAAAGGATTTCAGGAGGAGGAGGAGC
GGCAGTGGAGTGAAACAGACTTTGAATTTTGACCTTCTCAAGTTGGCGGGAGACGTGGAGTCCAACCCAG
GGCCCATGAAATCCTTGAGAGTTTTACTAGTGATCCTGTGGCTTCAGTTGAGCTGGGTTTGGAGCCAACA
GAAGGAGGTGGAGCAGAATTCTGGACCCCTCAGTGTTCCAGAGGGAGCCATTGCCTCTCTCAACTGCACT
TACAGTGACCGAGGTTCCCAGTCCTTCTTCTGGTACAGACAATATTCTGGGAAAAGCCCTGAGTTGATAA
TGTTCATATACTCCAATGGTGACAAAGAAGATGGAAGGTTTACAGCACAGCTCAATAAAGCCAGCCAGTA
TGTTTCTCTGCTCATCAGAGACTCCCAGCCCAGTGATTCAGCCACCTACTGAGACCATCGGATCCCGGGC
CCGTCGACTGCAGAGGCCTGCATGCAAGCTTGGTGTAATCATGGTCATAGCTGTTTCCTGTGTGAAATTG
TTATCCGCTCACAATTCCACACAACATACGAGCCGGAAGCATAAAGTGTAAAGCCTGGGGTGCCTAATGA
GTGAGCTAACTCACATTAATTGCGTTGCGCTCACTGCCCGCTTTCCAGTCGGGAAACCTGTCGTGCCAGC
TGCATTAATGAATCGGCCAACGCGCGGGGAGAGGCGGTTTGCGTATTGGGCGCTCTTCCGCTTCCTCGCT
CACTGACTCGCTGCGCTCGGTCGTTCGGCTGCGGCGAGCGGTATCAGCTCACTCAAAGGCGGTAATACGG
TTATCCACAGAATCAGGGGATAACGCAGGAAAGAACATGTGAGCAAAAGGCCAGCAAAAGGCCAGGAACC
GTAAAAAGGCCGCGTTGCTGGCGTTTTTCCATAGGCTCCGCCCCCCTGACGAGCATCACAAAAATCGACG
CTCAAGTCAGAGGTGGCGAAACCCGACAGGACTATAAAGATACCAGGCGTTTCCCCCTGGAAGCTCCCTC
GTGCGCTCTCCTGTTCCGACCCTGCCGCTTACCGGATACCTGTCCGCCTTTCTCCCTTCGGGAAGCGTGG
CGCTTTCTCATAGCTCACGCTGTAGGTATCTCAGTTCGGTGTAGGTCGTTCGCTCCAAGCTGGGCTGTGT
GCACGAACCCCCCGTTCAGCCCGACCGCTGCGCCTTATCCGGTAACTATCGTCTTGAGTCCAACCCGGTA
AGACACGACTTATCGCCACTGGCAGCAGCCACTGGTAACAGGATTAGCAGAGCGAGGTATGTAGGCGGTG
CTACAGAGTTCTTGAAGTGGTGGCCTAACTACGGCTACACTAGAAGAACAGTATTTGGTATCTGCGCTCT
GCTGAAGCCAGTTACCTTCGGAAAAAGAGTTGGTAGCTCTTGATCCGGCAAACAAACCACCGCTGGTAGC
GGTGGTTTTTTTGTTTGCAAGCAGCAGATTACGCGCAGAAAAAAAGGATCTCAAGAAGATCCTTTGATCT
TTTCTACGGGGTCTGACGCTCAGTGGAACGAAAACTCACGTTAAGGGATTTTGGTCATGAGATTATCAAA
AAGGATCTTCACCTAGATCCTTTTAAATTAAAAATGAAGTTTTAAATCAAGCCCAATCTGAATAATGTTA
CAACCAATTAACCAATTCTGATTAGAAAAACTCATCGAGCATCAAATGAAACTGCAATTTATTCATATCA
GGATTATCAATACCATATTTTTGAAAAAGCCGTTTCTGTAATGAAGGAGAAAACTCACCGAGGCAGTTCC
ATAGGATGGCAAGATCCTGGTATCGGTCTGCGATTCCGACTCGTCCAACATCAATACAACCTATTAATTT
CCCCTCGTCAAAAATAAGGTTATCAAGTGAGAAATCACCATGAGTGACGACTGAATCCGGTGAGAATGGC
AAAAGTTTATGCATTTCTTTCCAGACTTGTTCAACAGGCCAGCCATTACGCTCGTCATCAAAATCACTCG
CATCAACCAAACCGTTATTCATTCGTGATTGCGCCTGAGCGAGACGAAATACGCGATCGCTGTTAAAAGG
ACAATTACAAACAGGAATCGAATGCAACCGGCGCAGGAACACTGCCAGCGCATCAACAATATTTTCACCT
GAATCAGGATATTCTTCTAATACCTGGAATGCTGTTTTTCCGGGGATCGCAGTGGTGAGTAACCATGCAT
CATCAGGAGTACGGATAAAATGCTTGATGGTCGGAAGAGGCATAAATTCCGTCAGCCAGTTTAGTCTGAC
CATCTCATCTGTAACATCATTGGCAACGCTACCTTTGCCATGTTTCAGAAACAACTCTGGCGCATCGGGC
TTCCCATACAAGCGATAGATTGTCGCACCTGATTGCCCGACATTATCGCGAGCCCATTTATACCCATATA
AATCAGCATCCATGTTGGAATTTAATCGCGGCCTCGACGTTTCCCGTTGAATATGGCTCATAACACCCCT
TGTATTACTGTTTATGTAAGCAGACAGTTTTATTGTTCATGATGATATATTTTTATCTTGTGCAATGTAA
CATCAGAGATTTTGAGACACGGGCCAGAGCTGCA
